Addgene plasmid #176180: pMC3-TPK2
Purpose: yeast MoClo level-0 part plasmid type 3 containing TPK2 gene
Depositing lab: Florian David. Depositing organization: Chalmers University of Technology. Publication: Expansion of the Yeast Modular Cloning Toolkit for CRISPR-Based Applications, Genomic Integrations and Combinatorial Libraries. Otto M, Skrekas C, Gossing M, Gustafsson J, Siewers V, David F. ACS Synth Biol. 2021 Dec 17;10(12):3461-3474. doi: 10.1021/acssynbio.1c00408. Epub 2021 Dec 3. PubMed 34860007.
Backbone
  Vector backbone: pYTK001
  Vector type: Synthetic Biology
Growth in bacteria
  Bacterial resistance: Chloramphenicol, 25 μg/mL
  Growth temperature: 37°C
  Growth strain: DH5alpha
  Copy number: High Copy
Gene/Insert
  Gene/Insert name: TPK2 (alt names: PKA2; YKR1)
  Species: S. cerevisiae (budding yeast)
  Entrez Gene: TPK2 (a.k.a. YPL203W, PKA2, PKA3, YKR1)
  Cloning method: Restriction Enzyme; 5′ cloning site BsmBI (destroyed during cloning); 3′ cloning site BsmBI (destroyed during cloning)
Terms and licenses: Academic/Nonprofit Terms; Industry Terms: Not Available to Industry
Depositor comments: Constructed using the Yeast Modular Cloning Toolkit (Lee et al. ACS Synth Biol. 2015).
How to cite: pMC3-TPK2 was a gift from Florian David (Addgene plasmid # 176180 ; http://n2t.net/addgene:176180 ; RRID:Addgene_176180)
