[The description below was written by a language model from this plasmid's Addgene catalogue record and pLannotate feature annotations shown in this document.]
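Description:
pMC3-TPK2 is a level-0 part plasmid for the yeast Modular Cloning (MoClo) system, built in the pYTK001 entry vector of the Yeast Toolkit. It is a small bacterial storage plasmid of about 2.8 kb that carries only what is needed for propagation in E. coli: a high-copy ColE1/pUC-type origin of replication and a chloramphenicol acetyltransferase (cat) gene driven by its own promoter and followed by a lambda t0 terminator. The annotated features include no yeast origin, yeast selection marker, yeast promoter or yeast terminator. The plasmid is therefore a source of a DNA part rather than an expression construct in its own right.

The payload is the Saccharomyces cerevisiae TPK2 coding sequence (also known as PKA2 or YKR1; systematic name YPL203W), which encodes one of the catalytic subunits of cAMP-dependent protein kinase A. It was inserted by BsmBI-based Golden Gate assembly, and the BsmBI sites were destroyed in the process. It is formatted as a "type 3" part, the position reserved for coding sequences in the toolkit's syntax. In this scheme, type 3 parts are released from the entry vector by a type IIS enzyme with standardised overhangs. They are then joined in a defined order to promoter (type 2) and terminator (type 4) parts, along with connectors, markers and origins, to build complete yeast transcription units. These units can in turn be combined into multigene plasmids or integration cassettes. The plasmid comes from an expansion of the toolkit aimed at CRISPR-based applications, genomic integration and combinatorial libraries. The record does not state a specific experimental use for the TPK2 part beyond serving as a modular coding sequence.
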