Features (pLannotate 1.2.2; 5 found; start..end, strand, type, name):
    157..745     +  rep_origin     ori: high-copy-number ColE1/pMB1/pBR322/pUC origin of replication
    857..1996    +  CDS            TPK2: KAPB_YEAST - Also known as PKA2, YKR1. Experimental evidence at protein level: Swiss-Prot protein existence level 1. From Saccharomyces cerevisiae (strain ATCC 204508 / S288c) (Baker's yeast).
   2019..2053    -  terminator     lambda t0 terminator: minimal transcription terminator from phage lambda (Scholtissek and Grosse, 1987)
   2127..2783    -  CDS            cat: CAT_ECOLX - Experimental evidence at protein level: Swiss-Prot protein existence level 1. This enzyme is an effector of chloramphenicol resistance in bacteria. From Escherichia coli. This protein is used as a marker in many commonly used cloning vectors, such as pACYC184.
   2784..73      -  promoter       cat promoter (across the origin): promoter of the E. coli cat gene encoding chloramphenicol acetyltransferase
>Addgene plasmid #176180 | pMC3-TPK2 | addgene full sequence | sequence record 346564 | Addgene NGS Result
CTCGATAACTCAAAAAATACGCCCGGTAGTGATCTTATTTCATTATGGTGAAAGTTGGAACCTCTTACGT
GCCCGATCAATCATGACCAAAATCCCTTAACGTGAGTTTTCGTTCCACTGAGCGTCAGACCCCGTAGAAA
AGATCAAAGGATCTTCTTGAGATCCTTTTTTTCTGCGCGTAATCTGCTGCTTGCAAACAAAAAAACCACC
GCTACCAGCGGTGGTTTGTTTGCCGGATCAAGAGCTACCAACTCTTTTTCCGAAGGTAACTGGCTTCAGC
AGAGCGCAGATACCAAATACTGTTCTTCTAGTGTAGCCGTAGTTAGGCCACCACTTCAAGAACTCTGTAG
CACCGCCTACATACCTCGCTCTGCTAATCCTGTTACCAGTGGCTGCTGCCAGTGGCGATAAGTCGTGTCT
TACCGGGTTGGACTCAAGACGATAGTTACCGGATAAGGCGCAGCGGTCGGGCTGAACGGGGGGTTCGTGC
ACACAGCCCAGCTTGGAGCGAACGACCTACACCGAACTGAGATACCTACAGCGTGAGCTATGAGAAAGCG
CCACGCTTCCCGAAGGGAGAAAGGCGGACAGGTATCCGGTAAGCGGCAGGGTCGGAACAGGAGAGCGCAC
GAGGGAGCTTCCAGGGGGAAACGCCTGGTATCTTTATAGTCCTGTCGGGTTTCGCCACCTCTGACTTGAG
CGTCGATTTTTGTGATGCTCGTCAGGGGGGCGGAGCCTATGGAAAAACGCCAGCAACGCGGCCTTTTTAC
GGTTCCTGGCCTTTTGCTGGCCTTTTGCTCACATGTTCTTTCCTGCGTTATCCCCTGATTCTGTGGATAA
CCGTAGTCGGTCTCATATGGAATTCGTTGCAGAAAGGGCTCAGCCAGTTGGTCAAACAATCCAGCAGCAA
AATGTTAATACTTACGGGCAAGGCGTCCTACAACCGCATCATGATTTACAGCAGCGACAACAACAACAAC
AGCAGCGTCAGCATCAACAACTGCTGACGTCACAGTTGCCCCAGAAATCTCTCGTATCCAAAGGCAAATA
TACACTACATGACTTCCAGATTATGAGAACGCTTGGTACTGGATCTTTTGGTAGGGTTCATTTGGTGCGC
TCTGTTCACAATGGTCGGTATTATGCTATAAAAGTTTTAAAGAAACAACAAGTTGTCAAGATGAAACAGG
TTGAACATACCAATGACGAACGACGTATGCTAAAGCTTGTGGAGCATCCGTTTCTGATTAGAATGTGGGG
TACGTTTCAAGATGCTAGGAATATCTTTATGGTGATGGATTATATCGAAGGTGGTGAACTTTTCTCGTTA
CTGAGAAAGTCACAAAGATTTCCTAATCCTGTAGCAAAATTTTACGCTGCGGAAGTCATACTGGCATTAG
AGTACTTGCATGCTCATAATATCATCTACAGGGATTTAAAGCCAGAAAATATCTTGCTGGATAGAAATGG
CCACATTAAAATAACCGATTTTGGGTTCGCCAAAGAGGTACAAACTGTCACATGGACGCTTTGTGGGACT
CCTGATTACATTGCTCCTGAAGTTATTACCACAAAGCCATATAATAAGTCGGTGGATTGGTGGTCCCTAG
GTGTTCTAATCTACGAAATGTTAGCTGGTTATACACCCTTTTACGATACTACTCCAATGAAGACGTATGA
AAAGATTTTACAAGGTAAAGTAGTATATCCACCATATTTTCATCCCGACGTCGTGGATCTACTAAGCAAA
CTGATCACTGCAGATTTGACAAGAAGAATCGGTAATTTACAAAGCGGTTCCAGGGACATCAAAGCTCACC
CATGGTTTAGTGAAGTTGTATGGGAAAGATTGTTAGCAAAGGATATTGAAACTCCATACGAGCCTCCTAT
CACATCAGGTATCGGTGACACGTCTTTATTCGATCAATATCCCGAGGAGCAGCTAGATTATGGTATTCAA
GGCGATGATCCATATGCTGAATACTTTCAAGATTTCTAAGGATCCTGAGACCAGACCAATAAAAAACGCC
CGGCGGCAACCGAGCGTTCTGAACAAATCCAGATGGAGTTCTGAGGTCATTACTGGATCTATCAACAGGA
GTCCAAGCGAGCTCGATATCAAATTACGCCCCGCCCTGCCACTCATCGCAGTACTGTTGTAATTCATTAA
GCATTCTGCCGACATGGAAGCCATCACAAACGGCATGATGAACCTGAATCGCCAGCGGCATCAGCACCTT
GTCGCCTTGCGTATAATATTTGCCCATGGTGAAAACGGGGGCGAAGAAGTTGTCCATATTGGCCACGTTT
AAATCAAAACTGGTGAAACTCACCCAGGGATTGGCTGAAACGAAAAACATATTCTCAATAAACCCTTTAG
GGAAATAGGCCAGGTTTTCACCGTAACACGCCACATCTTGCGAATATATGTGTAGAAACTGCCGGAAATC
GTCGTGGTATTCACTCCAGAGCGATGAAAACGTTTCAGTTTGCTCATGGAAAACGGTGTAACAAGGGTGA
ACACTATCCCATATCACCAGCTCACCGTCTTTCATTGCCATACGAAATTCCGGATGAGCATTCATCAGGC
GGGCAAGAATGTGAATAAAGGCCGGATAAAACTTGTGCTTATTTTTCTTTACGGTCTTTAAAAAGGCCGT
AATATCCAGCTGAACGGTCTGGTTATAGGTACATTGAGCAACTGACTGAAATGCCTCAAAATGTTCTTTA
CGATGCCATTGGGATATATCAACGGTGGTATATCCAGTGATTTTTTTCTCCATTTTAGCTTCCTTAGCTC
CTGAAAAT
